>Addgene plasmid #157575 | pD649-HAsp-PTPRQ(Trunc2)-COMP5AP-AviTag-9xHis | depositor full sequence | sequence record 304259 | Full Sequence
TTTCAATATTATTGAAGCATTTATCAGGGTTATTGTCTCATGAGCGGATACATATTTGAATGTATTTAGA
AAAATAAACAAATAGGGGTCAGTGTTACAACCAATTAACCAATTCTGAACATTATCGCGAGCCCATTTAT
ACCTGAATATGGCTCATAACACCCCTTGCTCATGACCAAAATCCCTTAACGTGAGTTACGCGCGCGTCGT
TCCACTGAGCGTCAGACCCCGTAGAAAAGATCAAAGGATCTTCTTGAGATCCTTTTTTTCTGCGCGTAAT
CTGCTGCTTGCAAACAAAAAAACCACCGCTACCAGCGGTGGTTTGTTTGCCGGATCAAGAGCTACCAACT
CTTTTTCCGAAGGTAACTGGCTTCAGCAGAGCGCAGATACCAAATACTGTTCTTCTAGTGTAGCCGTAGT
TAGCCCACCACTTCAAGAACTCTGTAGCACCGCCTACATACCTCGCTCTGCTAATCCTGTTACCAGTGGC
TGCTGCCAGTGGCGATAAGTCGTGTCTTACCGGGTTGGACTCAAGACGATAGTTACCGGATAAGGCGCAG
CGGTCGGGCTGAACGGGGGGTTCGTGCACACAGCCCAGCTTGGAGCGAACGACCTACACCGAACTGAGAT
ACCTACAGCGTGAGCTATGAGAAAGCGCCACGCTTCCCGAAGGGAGAAAGGCGGACAGGTATCCGGTAAG
CGGCAGGGTCGGAACAGGAGAGCGCACGAGGGAGCTTCCAGGGGGAAACGCCTGGTATCTTTATAGTCCT
GTCGGGTTTCGCCACCTCTGACTTGAGCGTCGATTTTTGTGATGCTCGTCAGGGGGGCGGAGCCTATGGA
AAAACGCCAGCAACGCGGCCTTTTTACGGTTCCTGGCCTTTTGCTGGCCTTTTGCTCACATGTTCTTTCC
TGCGTTATCCCCTGATTCTGTGGATAACCGTATTACCGCCTTTGAGTGAGCTGATACCGCTCGCCGCAGC
CGAACGACCGAGCGCAGCGAGTCAGTGAGCGAGGAAGCGGAAGGCGAGAGTAGGGAACTGCCAGGCATCA
AACTAAGCAGAAGGCCCCTGACGGATGGCCTTTTTGCGTTTCTACAAACTCTTTCTGTGTTGTAAAACGA
CGGCCAGTCTTAAGCTCGGGCCCCCTGGGCGGTTCTGATAACGAGTAATCGTTAATCCGCAAATAACGTA
AAAACCCGCTTCGGCGGGTTTTTTTATGGGGGGAGTTTAGGGAAAGAGCATTTGTCAGAATATTTAAGGG
CGCCTGTCACTTTGCTTGATATATGAGAATTATTTAACCTTATAAATGAGAAAAAAGCAACGCACTTTAA
ATAAGATACGTTGCTTTTTCGATTGATGAACACCTATAATTAAACTATTCATCTATTATTTATGATTTTT
TGTATATACAATATTTCTAGTTTGTTAAAGAGAATTAAGAAAATAAATCTCGAAAATAATAAAGGGAAAA
TCAGTTTTTGATATCAAAATTATACATGTCAACGATAATACAAAATATAATACAAACTATAAGATGTTAT
CAGTATTTATTATCATTTAGAATAAATTTTGTGTCGCCCTTAATTGTGAGCGGATAACAATTACGAGCTT
CATGCACAGTGGCGTTGACTCAATATTGGCCATTAGCCATATTATTCATTGGTTATATAGCATAAATCAA
TATTGGCTATTGGCCATTGCATACGTTGTATCTATATCATAATATGTACATTTATATTGGCTCATGTCCA
ATATGACCGCCATGTTGGCATTGATTATTGACTAGTTATTAATAGTAATCAATTACGGGGTCATTAGTTC
ATAGCCCATATATGGAGTTCCGCGTTACATAACTTACGGTAAATGGCCCGCCTGGCTGACCGCCCAACGA
CCCCCGCCCATTGACGTCAATAATGACGTATGTTCCCATAGTAACGCCAATAGGGACTTTCCATTGACGT
CAATGGGTGGAGTATTTACGGTAAACTGCCCACTTGGCAGTACATCAAGTGTATCATATGCCAAGTACGC
CCCCTATTGACGTCAATGACGGTAAATGGCCCGCCTGGCATTATGCCCAGTACATGACCTTATGGGACTT
TCCTACTTGGCAGTACATCTACGTATTAGTCATCGCTATTACCATGGTGATGCGGTTTTGGCAGTACATC
AATGGGCGTGGATAGCGGTTTGACTCACGGGGATTTCCAAGTCTCCACCCCATTGACGTCAATGGGAGTT
TGTTTTGGCACCAAAATCAACGGGACTTTCCAAAATGTCGTAACAACTCCGCCCCATTGACGCAAATGGG
CGGTAGGCGTGTACGGTGGGAGGTCTATATAAGCAGAGCTCGTTTAGTGAACCGTCAGATCGCCTGGAGA
CGCCATCCACGCTGTTTTGACCTCCATAGAAGACACCGGGACCGATCCAGCCTCCGCGGCCGGGAACGGT
GCATTGGAACGCGGATTCCCCGTGCCAAGAGTGACGTAAGTACCGCCTATAGAGTCTATAGGCCCACCCC
CTTGGCTTCGTTAGAACGCGGCTACAATTAATACATAACCTTATGTATCATACACATACGATTTAGGTGA
CACTATAGAATAACATCCACTTTGCCTTTCTCTCCACAGGTGTCCACTCCCAGGTCCAACTGCACCTCGG
TTCTATCGAAAACGCGCCTGCTAGCGCCACCATGAAGACCATCATTGCCCTGAGCTACATCTTCTGCCTG
GTGTTCGCTGCGGCCGCCGAAAGATACCAAGTGGACCTGGTGCCTGACAGCGGCTTCGTGACCATCAGAG
ATCTCGGCGGAGGCGAGTATCAGGTGGACGTGTCAAATGTGGTGCCCGGCACAAGATACGACATCACCAT
CAGCAGCATCAGCACCACCTACACAAGCCCCGTGACCAGAATCGTGACCACCAACGTGACCAAGCCTGGA
CCTCCTGTGTTTCTGGCCGGCGAGAGAGTTGGATCTGCCGGCATTCTGCTGAGCTGGAACACCCCTCCTA
ATCCTAACGGCCGGATCATCAGCTACATCGTGAAGTACAAAGAAGTGTGCCCCTGGATGCAGACCGTGTA
CACACAAGTGCGGAGCAAGCCCGACAGCCTGGAAGTGCTGCTGACCAACCTGAATCCTGGCACAACCTAC
GAGATCAAGGTGGCCGCCGAGAATTCTGCCGGAATCGGCGTGTTCAGCGACCCCTTCCTGTTTCAAACCG
CCGAATCTGCCCCTGGCAAGGTGGTCAATCTGACCGTGGAAGCCTACAACGCCAGCGCCGTGAAGCTGAT
CTGGTATCTGCCCAGACAGCCCAACGGCAAGATCACCAGCTTCAAGATCAGCGTGAAGCACGCTCGGAGC
GGCATCGTGGTCAAGGACGTGTCCATTAGAGTGGAAGATATCCTGACCGGCAAGCTGCCCGAGTGCAACG
AGAATAGCGAGAGCTTCCTGTGGTCCACCGCCTCTCCATCTCCAACACTGGGCAGAGTGACCCCTCCAAG
CAGAACCACACACAGCAGCTCCACACTGACCCAGAACGAGATCAGCAGCGTGTGGAAAGAACCCATCAGC
TTCGTGGTCACCCACCTGAGGCCTTACACCACATACCTGTTCGAGGTGTCCGCCGTGACAACAGAGGCCG
GCTACATCGATAGCACCATCGTGCGGACACCAGAGAGCGTGCCAGAAGGCCCTCCTCAGAATTGCGTGAC
AGGCAACATCACCGGCAAGAGCTTCAGCATCCTGTGGGACCCTCCAACCATCGTGACCGGAAAGTTCAGC
TACAGAGTGGAACTGTACGGCCCCAGCGGCAGAATCCTGGATAACAGCACCAAGGACCTGAAGTTCGCCT
TCACCAATCTGACACCCTTCACTATGTACGATGTGTATATCGCCGCTGAGACAAGCGCCGGCACAGGCCC
TAAGAGCAACATCAGCGTGTTCACCCCTCCAGATGTGCCTGGCGCCGTGTTTGATCTGCAGCTGGCCGAG
GTGGAATCTACCCAAGTCCGGATCACCTGGAAGAAGCCCAGGCAACCTAACGGCATCATCAACCAGTATC
GCGTGAAGGTGCTGGTGCCCGAGACAGGCATCATCCTGGAAAACACCCTGCTGACCGGGAACAACGAGTA
CATCAACGACCCCATGGCTCCCGAGATCGTGAACATCGTGGAACCCATGGTCGGACTGTACGAGGGCTCT
GCCGAGATGTCTAGCGATCTGCACAGCCTGGCCACATTCATCTACAACTCTCACCCCGACAAGAACTTCC
CCGCCAGAAATAGAGCCGAGGACCAGACAAGCCCTGTGGTCACCACCAGAAACCAGTACATCACCGATAT
TGCCGCCGAGCAGCTGAGCTACGTGATCAGACGACTGGTGCCCTTCACCGAGCACATGATCTCCGTGTCC
GCCTTTACCATCATGGGCGAGGGACCTCCAACAGTGCTGTCTGTGCGGACAAGACAACAGGTGCCCAGCT
CCATCAAGATCATCAATTACAAGAACATCAGCTCCTCCAGCATCCTCCTGTACTGGGACCCACCAGAGTA
CCCTAATGGAAAGATCACCCACTACACCATCTACGCCATGGAACTGGACACCAACCGGGCCTTCCAGATC
ACAACAATCGACAACAGCTTCCTGATCACCGGCCTGAAGAAGTACACCAAGTACAAGATGAGAGTGGCCG
CCAGCACACACGTGGGAGAGTCTAGCCTGAGCGAAGAGAACGACATCTTTGTGCGGACCAGCGAGGACGA
GCCTGAAAGCTCTCCTCAGGACGTGGAAGTGATCGACGTGACCGCCGATGAGATCCGGCTGAAATGGTCA
CCTCCTGAGAAGCCCAATGGCATCATTATCGCCTACGAGGTGCTGTACAAGAATATCGACACCCTGTACA
TGAAGAACACCTCCACCACCGATATCATCCTGCGGAACCTGCGGCCTCACACACTGTACAATATCAGCGT
GCGGAGCTACACCAGATTTGGCCACGGCAATCAGGTGTCCAGCCTGCTGAGCGTCAGAACCTCTGAGACA
GTGCCTGATAGCGCCCCTGAGAACATCACCTATAAGAACATCTCCAGCGGCGAGATCGAGCTGTCCTTCC
TGCCACCTTCTAGCCCCAACGGAATCATTAAGAAGTATACCATCTACCTGAAGCGGAGCAACGGCAACGA
GGAACGGACCATCAACACCACCAGCCTGACACAGAACATCAAGGTGCTCAAAAAGTACACGCAGTATATC
ATCGAAGTGTCCGCAAGCACCCTGAAAGGCGAGGGCGTTAGAAGCGCCCCTATCAGCATTCTGACCGAAG
AGGACGCCCCTGACAGCCCACCTCAGGATTTTTCCGTGAAGCAGCTGTCCGGCGTGACCGTGAAACTGTC
TTGGCAGCCTCCTCTGGAACCCAACGGGATTATCCTGTACTACACCGTGTACGTGTGGAACCGCAGCAGC
CTGAAAACCATCAATGTGACCGAGACATCCCTGGAACTGAGCGACCTGGACTACAACGTGGAATACTCCG
CCTACGTGACAGCCAGCACAAGATTCGGAGATGGCAAGACCCGGTCCAACATCATTAGCTTTCAGACCCC
TGAGGGCGCTCCCTCCGATGGCGCGCCGGAAGATCAAGTTGATCCAAGATTGATTGATGGCAAGGGCGGA
TCTCTGGAGGTGCTGTTCCAGGGACCAGGCGGAAGCGGCAATCCCGGCGGCGATCTGGCCCCCCAGATGC
TGCGCGAGCTGCAGGAGACCAATGCCGCCCTGCAGGACGTGCGCGAGCTGCTGCGCCACCGCGTGAAGGA
GATCACCTTCCTGAAGAACACCGTGATGGAGTGCGACGCCTGCGGTATGCAGCCCTCTAGAGGCTCCGGC
TCCATCATCCCAGTTGAGGAGGAGAACCCGGACTTCTGGAACCGCGAGGCAGCCGAGGCCCTGGGTGCCG
CCAAGAAGCTGCAGCCTGCACAGACAGCCGCCAAGAACCTCATCATCTTCCTGGGCGATGGGATGGGGGT
GTCTACGGTGACAGCTGCCAGGATCCTAAAAGGGCAGAAGAAGGACAAACTGGGGCCTGAGATACCCCTG
GCCATGGACCGCTTCCCATATGTGGCTCTGTCCAAGACATACAATGTAGACAAACATGTGCCAGACAGTG
GAGCCACAGCCACGGCCTACCTGTGCGGGGTCAAGGGCAACTTCCAGACCATTGGCTTGAGTGCAGCCGC
CCGCTTTAACCAGTGCAACACGACACGCGGCAACGAGGTCATCTCCGTGATGAATCGGGCCAAGAAAGCA
GGGAAGTCAGTGGGAGTGGTAACCACCACACGAGTGCAGCACGCCTCGCCAGCCGGCACCTACGCCCACA
CGGTGAACCGCAACTGGTACTCGGACGCCGACGTGCCTGCCTCGGCCCGCCAGGAGGGGTGCCAGGACAT
CGCTACGCAGCTCATCTCCAACATGGACATTGACGTGATCCTAGGTGGAGGCCGAAAGTACATGTTTCGC
ATGGGAACCCCAGACCCTGAGTACCCAGATGACTACAGCCAAGGTGGGACCAGGCTGGACGGGAAGAATC
TGGTGCAGGAATGGCTGGCGAAGCGCCAGGGTGCCCGGTATGTGTGGAACCGCACTGAGCTCATGCAGGC
TTCCCTGGACCCGTCTGTGACCCATCTCATGGGTCTCTTTGAGCCTGGAGACATGAAATACGAGATCCAC
CGAGACTCCACACTGGACCCCTCCCTGATGGAGATGACAGAGGCTGCCCTGCGCCTGCTGAGCAGGAACC
CCCGCGGCTTCTTCCTCTTCGTGGAGGGTGGTCGCATCGACCATGGTCATCATGAAAGCAGGGCTTACCG
GGCACTGACTGAGACGATCATGTTCGACGACGCCATTGAGAGGGCGGGCCAGCTCACCAGCGAGGAGGAC
ACGCTGAGCCTCGTCACTGCCGACCACTCCCACGTCTTCTCCTTCGGAGGCTACCCCCTGCGAGGGAGCT
CCATCTTCGGGCTGGCCCCTGGCAAGGCCCGGGACAGGAAGGCCTACACGGTCCTCCTATACGGAAACGG
TCCAGGCTATGTGCTCAAGGACGGCGCCCGGCCGGATGTTACCGAGAGCGAGAGCGGGAGCCCCGAGTAT
CGGCAGCAGTCAGCAGTGCCCCTGGACGAAGAGACCCACGCAGGCGAGGACGTGGCGGTGTTCGCGCGCG
GCCCGCAGGCGCACCTGGTTCACGGCGTGCAGGAGCAGACCTTCATAGCGCACGTCATGGCCTTCGCCGC
CTGCCTGGAGCCCTACACCGCCTGCGACCTGGCGCCCCCCGCCGGCACCACCGACGCCGCGCACCCGGGT
GGCGGAGGACTGAACGACATCTTCGAGGCTCAGAAAATCGAATGGCACGAACATCACCATCACCATCACC
ATCACCATTAAGGCCGGCCTGTAGTCACTGGCACAACGCGTTACCCGGTAAGCCAATCGGGTATACACGG
TCGTCATACTGCAGACAGGGTTCTTCTACTTTGCAAGATAGTCTTGAGTAGTAAAATAAATAGATAGAGA
AAATCAGCCTCGACTGTGCCTTCTAGTTGCCAGCCATCTGTTGTTTGCCCCTCCCCCGTGCCTTCCTTGA
CCCTGGAAGGTGCCACTCCCACTGTCCTTTCCTAATAAAATGAGGAAATTGCATCACAACACTCAACCCT
ATCTCGGTCTATTCTTTTGATTTATAAGGGATTTTGCCGATTTCGGCCTATTGGTTAAAAAATGAGCTGA
TTTAACAAAAATTTAACGCGAATTAATTCTGTGGAATGTGTGTCAGTTAGGGTGTGGAAAGTCCCCAGGC
TCCCCAGCAGGCAGAAGTATGCAAAGCATGCATCTCAATTAGTCAGCAACCAGGTGTGGAAAGTCCCCAG
GCTCCCCAGCAGGCAGAAGTATGCAAAGCATGCATCTCAATTAGTCAGCAACCATAGTCCCGCCCCTAAC
TCCGCCCATCCCGCCCCTAACTCCGCCCAGTTCCGCCCATTCTCCGCCCCATGGCTGACTAATTTTTTTT
ATTTATGCAGAGGCCGAGGCCGCCTCTGCCTCTGAGCTATTCCAGAAGTAGTGAGGAGGCTTTTTTGGAG
GCCTAGGCTTTTGCAAAAAGCTCCCGGGAGCTTGTATATCCATTTTCGGATCTGATCAGCACGTGTTGAC
AATTAATCATCGGCATAGTATATCGGCATAGTATAATACGACAAGGTGAGGAACTAAACCATGACCGAGT
ACAAGCCCACGGTGCGCCTCGCCACCCGCGACGACGTCCCCAGGGCCGTACGCACCCTCGCCGCCGCGTT
CGCCGACTACCCCGCCACGCGCCACACCGTCGATCCGGACCGCCACATCGAGCGGGTCACCGAGCTGCAA
GAACTCTTCCTCACGCGCGTCGGGCTCGACATCGGCAAGGTGTGGGTCGCGGACGACGGCGCCGCGGTGG
CGGTCTGGACCACGCCGGAGAGCGTCGAAGCGGGGGCGGTGTTCGCCGAGATCGGCCCGCGCATGGCCGA
GTTGAGCGGTTCCCGGCTGGCCGCGCAGCAACAGATGGAAGGCCTCCTGGCGCCGCACCGGCCCAAGGAG
CCCGCGTGGTTCCTGGCCACCGTCGGCGTCTCGCCCGACCACCAGGGCAAGGGTCTGGGCAGCGCCGTCG
TGCTCCCCGGAGTGGAGGCGGCCGAGCGCGCCGGGGTGCCCGCCTTCCTGGAGACATCCGCGCCCCGCAA
CCTCCCCTTCTACGAGCGGCTCGGCTTCACCGTCACCGCCGACGTCGAGGTGCCCGAAGGACCGCGCACC
TGGTGCATGACCCGCAAGCCCGGTGCCTGACACGTGCTACGAGATTTCGATTCCACCGCCGCCTTCTATG
AAAGGTTGGGCTTCGGAATCGTTTTCCGGGACGCCGGCTGGATGATCCTCCAGCGCGGGGATCTCATGCT
GGAGTTCTTCGCCCACCCCAACTTGTTTATTGCAGCTTATAATGGTTACAAATAAAGCAATAGCATCACA
AATTTCACAAATAAAGCATTTTTTTCACTGCATTCTAGTTGTGGTTTGTCCAAACTCATCAATGTATCTT
ATCATGTCTGTATACCGTCGACCTCTAGCTAGAGCTTGGCGTAATCATGGTCATTACCAATGCTTAATCA
GTGAGGCACCTATCTCAGCGATCTGTCTATTTCGTTCATCCATAGTTGCCTGACTCCCCGTCGTGTAGAT
AACTACGATACGGGAGGGCTTACCATCTGGCCCCAGCGCTGCGATGATACCGCGAGAACCACGCTCACCG
GCTCCGGATTTATCAGCAATAAACCAGCCAGCCGGAAGGGCCGAGCGCAGAAGTGGTCCTGCAACTTTAT
CCGCCTCCATCCAGTCTATTAATTGTTGCCGGGAAGCTAGAGTAAGTAGTTCGCCAGTTAATAGTTTGCG
CAACGTTGTTGCCATCGCTACAGGCATCGTGGTGTCACGCTCGTCGTTTGGTATGGCTTCATTCAGCTCC
GGTTCCCAACGATCAAGGCGAGTTACATGATCCCCCATGTTGTGCAAAAAAGCGGTTAGCTCCTTCGGTC
CTCCGATCGTTGTCAGAAGTAAGTTGGCCGCAGTGTTATCACTCATGGTTATGGCAGCACTGCATAATTC
TCTTACTGTCATGCCATCCGTAAGATGCTTTTCTGTGACTGGTGAGTACTCAACCAAGTCATTCTGAGAA
TAGTGTATGCGGCGACCGAGTTGCTCTTGCCCGGCGTCAATACGGGATAATACCGCGCCACATAGCAGAA
CTTTAAAAGTGCTCATCATTGGAAAACGTTCTTCGGGGCGAAAACTCTCAAGGATCTTACCGCTGTTGAG
ATCCAGTTCGATGTAACCCACTCGTGCACCCAACTGATCTTCAGCATCTTTTACTTTCACCAGCGTTTCT
GGGTGAGCAAAAACAGGAAGGCAAAATGCCGCAAAAAAGGGAATAAGGGCGACACGGAAATGTTGAATAC
TCATATTCTTCCTT
Features (pLannotate 1.2.2; 24 found; start..end, strand, type, name):
    119..143     -  CDS            KanR (fragment): aminoglycoside phosphotransferase; aph(3')-Ia; confers resistance to kanamycin
    254..842     +  rep_origin     ori: high-copy-number ColE1/pMB1/pBR322/pUC origin of replication
   1067..1084    +  terminator     rrnB T2 terminator (fragment): transcription terminator T2 from the E. coli rrnB gene
   1109..1128    -  CDS            lacZα (fragment): LacZα fragment of β-galactosidase; lacZ fragment
   1584..1600    +  protein_bind   lac operator: The lac repressor binds to the lac operator to inhibit transcription in E. coli. This inhibition can be relieved by adding lactose or isopropyl-β-D-thiogalactopyranoside (IPTG). lac repressor encoded by lacI
   1843..2146    +  enhancer       CMV enhancer: human cytomegalovirus immediate early enhancer
   2147..2350    +  promoter       CMV promoter: human cytomegalovirus (CMV) immediate early promoter
   2486..2529    +  intron         CMV intron (fragment): modified intron A from human cytomegalovirus
   2581..2599    +  promoter       SP6 promoter: promoter for bacteriophage SP6 RNA polymerase
   2603..2640    +  CDS            IgH signal sequence (fragment): signal sequence from the mouse immunoglobulin heavy chain variable region
   2749..5634    +  CDS            PTPRQ (fragment): PTPRQ_HUMAN - Experimental evidence at protein level: Swiss-Prot protein existence level 1. Phosphatidylinositol phosphatase required for auditory function. May act by regulating the level of phosphatidylinositol 4,5- bisphosphate (PIP2) level in the basal region of hair bundles. Can dephosphorylate a broad range of phosphatidylinositol phosphates, including phosphatidylinositol 3,4,5-trisphosphate and most phosphatidylinositol monophosphates and diphosphates. Phosphate can be hydrolyzed from the D3 and D5 positions in the inositol ring. Has low tyrosine-protein phosphatase activity; however,
   5716..5895    +  CDS            Comp (fragment): COMP_RAT - Experimental evidence at protein level: Swiss-Prot protein existence level 1. May play a role in the structural integrity of cartilage via its interaction with other extracellular matrix proteins such as the collagens and fibronectin. Can mediate the interaction of chondrocytes with the cartilage extracellular matrix through interaction with cell surface integrin receptors. Could play a role in the pathogenesis of osteoarthritis. Potent suppressor of apoptosis in both primary chondrocytes and transformed cells. Suppresses apoptosis by blocking the activation of caspase-3 and by indu
   5883..7335    +  CDS            SEAP (fragment): secreted alkaline phosphatase from human placenta The natural enzyme has a C-terminal transmembrane sequence that is replaced by a GPI anchor.
   7360..7401    +  CDS            AviTag™ (fragment): peptide tag that allows for enzymatic biotinylation
   7405..7428    +  CDS            8xHis: 8xHis affinity tag
   7574..7685    +  polyA_signal   bGH poly(A) signal: bovine growth hormone polyadenylation signal
   7686..7794    +  rep_origin     f1 ori (fragment): f1 bacteriophage origin of replication; arrow indicates direction of (+) strand synthesis
   7808..8137    +  promoter       SV40 promoter: SV40 enhancer and early promoter
   8185..8232    +  promoter       EM7 promoter: synthetic bacterial promoter&nbsp
   8251..8850    +  CDS            PuroR (fragment): puromycin N-acetyltransferase; pac from Streptomyces; confers resistance to puromycin
   8860..8985    +  CDS            ble (fragment): BLE_KLEPN - Experimental evidence at protein level: Swiss-Prot protein existence level 1. Binding protein with a strong affinity to the bleomycin family of antibiotics. Binds to CL990; an antimitotic-antibiotic compound. From Klebsiella pneumoniae.
   8980..9101    +  polyA_signal   SV40 poly(A) signal: SV40 polyadenylation signal
   9154..10014   -  CDS            AmpR: β-lactamase; bla; confers resistance to ampicillin, carbenicillin, and related antibiotics
  10017..89      -  promoter       AmpR promoter (fragment) (across the origin): bla
