[The description below was written by a language model from this plasmid's Addgene catalogue record and pLannotate feature annotations shown in this document.]
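Description:
pD649-HAsp-PTPRQ(Trunc2)-COMP5AP-AviTag-9xHis is a mammalian expression plasmid of about 10 kb, built on the pD649 backbone. It produces a secreted, tagged form of part of the extracellular domain of human PTPRQ, a receptor-type phosphatase required for auditory function. In E. coli it is maintained at high copy from a ColE1/pUC-type origin and selected with ampicillin through a complete β-lactamase gene. The annotated kanamycin-resistance, lacZα and f1 origin features are only short fragments and are unlikely to be functional. Downstream of the expression cassette, an SV40 promoter paired with a bacterial EM7 promoter drives a puromycin N-acetyltransferase sequence followed by an SV40 poly(A) signal. This could allow puromycin selection in mammalian cells, though the catalogue entry does not mention it.

Expression is driven by the CMV enhancer and promoter with a fragment of CMV intron A. An SP6 promoter sits just upstream of the coding region, offering a site for in vitro transcription and sequencing. The open reading frame begins with a signal peptide, named HAsp in the plasmid name and matched by the annotation tool to a fragment of an IgH signal sequence. Next comes the roughly 2.9 kb PTPRQ truncation, flanked by intact NotI and AscI sites. This is fused in frame to the coiled-coil region of rat COMP, which pentamerises the protein, and then to human placental alkaline phosphatase as an enzymatic reporter. An AviTag for site-specific biotinylation and a polyhistidine tag for purification follow, and a bGH poly(A) signal ends the unit. The His tag is nine residues by name but annotated as 8xHis.

The multivalent, AP-tagged ectodomain was made for a screen of binding interactions among human IgSF cell-surface proteins. The depositor notes that some plasmids in this collection may carry an IS4-like transposase insertion upstream of the CMV promoter, but none is annotated here.
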