Addgene plasmid #157575: pD649-HAsp-PTPRQ(Trunc2)-COMP5AP-AviTag-9xHis
Purpose: Mammalian expression of cell-surface protein partial extracellular domain fused to COMP5AP-AviTag-9xHis. Protein is secreted from cells.
Depositing lab: Chris Garcia. Depositing organization: Stanford University. Publication: A Human IgSF Cell-Surface Interactome Reveals a Complex Network of Protein-Protein Interactions. Wojtowicz WM, Vielmetter J, Fernandes RA, Siepe DH, Eastman CL, Chisholm GB, Cox S, Klock H, Anderson PW, Rue SM, Miller JJ, Glaser SM, Bragstad ML, Vance J, Lam AW, Lesley SA, Zinn K, Garcia KC. Cell. 2020 Aug 20;182(4):1027-1043.e17. doi: 10.1016/j.cell.2020.07.025. PubMed 32822567.
Backbone
  Vector backbone: pD649
  Backbone size w/o insert (bp): 7153
  Vector type: Mammalian Expression
Growth in bacteria
  Bacterial resistance: Ampicillin, 100 μg/mL
  Growth temperature: 37°C
  Growth strain: DH5alpha
  Copy number: High Copy
Gene/Insert
  Gene/Insert name: PTPRQ
  Species: H. sapiens (human)
  Insert size (bp): 2871
  Entrez Gene: PTPRQ (a.k.a. DFNB84, PTPGMC1)
  Promoter: CMV/SP6
  Tag / fusion protein: COMP5AP-AviTag-9xHis (C terminal on backbone)
  Cloning method: Restriction Enzyme; 5′ cloning site GCGGCCGC (not destroyed); 3′ cloning site GGCGCGCC (not destroyed)
  Sequencing primers: 5′ ATTTAGGTGACACTATAG; 3′ CGTCGCACTCCATCACGGTG
Resource information
  A portion of this plasmid was derived from a plasmid made by: synthesis by ThermoFisher
Terms and licenses: Academic/Nonprofit Terms; Industry Terms: Not Available to Industry
Depositor comments: Some plasmids in this collection may have an IS4-like element ISVsa5 family transposase upstream of the CMV promoter.
How to cite: pD649-HAsp-PTPRQ(Trunc2)-COMP5AP-AviTag-9xHis was a gift from Chris Garcia (Addgene plasmid # 157575 ; http://n2t.net/addgene:157575 ; RRID:Addgene_157575)
