>Addgene plasmid #157575 | pD649-HAsp-PTPRQ(Trunc2)-COMP5AP-AviTag-9xHis | depositor partial sequence | sequence record 304260 | insert (extracellular domain truncation)
GAAAGATACCAAGTGGACCTGGTGCCTGACAGCGGCTTCGTGACCATCAGAGATCTCGGCGGAGGCGAGT
ATCAGGTGGACGTGTCAAATGTGGTGCCCGGCACAAGATACGACATCACCATCAGCAGCATCAGCACCAC
CTACACAAGCCCCGTGACCAGAATCGTGACCACCAACGTGACCAAGCCTGGACCTCCTGTGTTTCTGGCC
GGCGAGAGAGTTGGATCTGCCGGCATTCTGCTGAGCTGGAACACCCCTCCTAATCCTAACGGCCGGATCA
TCAGCTACATCGTGAAGTACAAAGAAGTGTGCCCCTGGATGCAGACCGTGTACACACAAGTGCGGAGCAA
GCCCGACAGCCTGGAAGTGCTGCTGACCAACCTGAATCCTGGCACAACCTACGAGATCAAGGTGGCCGCC
GAGAATTCTGCCGGAATCGGCGTGTTCAGCGACCCCTTCCTGTTTCAAACCGCCGAATCTGCCCCTGGCA
AGGTGGTCAATCTGACCGTGGAAGCCTACAACGCCAGCGCCGTGAAGCTGATCTGGTATCTGCCCAGACA
GCCCAACGGCAAGATCACCAGCTTCAAGATCAGCGTGAAGCACGCTCGGAGCGGCATCGTGGTCAAGGAC
GTGTCCATTAGAGTGGAAGATATCCTGACCGGCAAGCTGCCCGAGTGCAACGAGAATAGCGAGAGCTTCC
TGTGGTCCACCGCCTCTCCATCTCCAACACTGGGCAGAGTGACCCCTCCAAGCAGAACCACACACAGCAG
CTCCACACTGACCCAGAACGAGATCAGCAGCGTGTGGAAAGAACCCATCAGCTTCGTGGTCACCCACCTG
AGGCCTTACACCACATACCTGTTCGAGGTGTCCGCCGTGACAACAGAGGCCGGCTACATCGATAGCACCA
TCGTGCGGACACCAGAGAGCGTGCCAGAAGGCCCTCCTCAGAATTGCGTGACAGGCAACATCACCGGCAA
GAGCTTCAGCATCCTGTGGGACCCTCCAACCATCGTGACCGGAAAGTTCAGCTACAGAGTGGAACTGTAC
GGCCCCAGCGGCAGAATCCTGGATAACAGCACCAAGGACCTGAAGTTCGCCTTCACCAATCTGACACCCT
TCACTATGTACGATGTGTATATCGCCGCTGAGACAAGCGCCGGCACAGGCCCTAAGAGCAACATCAGCGT
GTTCACCCCTCCAGATGTGCCTGGCGCCGTGTTTGATCTGCAGCTGGCCGAGGTGGAATCTACCCAAGTC
CGGATCACCTGGAAGAAGCCCAGGCAACCTAACGGCATCATCAACCAGTATCGCGTGAAGGTGCTGGTGC
CCGAGACAGGCATCATCCTGGAAAACACCCTGCTGACCGGGAACAACGAGTACATCAACGACCCCATGGC
TCCCGAGATCGTGAACATCGTGGAACCCATGGTCGGACTGTACGAGGGCTCTGCCGAGATGTCTAGCGAT
CTGCACAGCCTGGCCACATTCATCTACAACTCTCACCCCGACAAGAACTTCCCCGCCAGAAATAGAGCCG
AGGACCAGACAAGCCCTGTGGTCACCACCAGAAACCAGTACATCACCGATATTGCCGCCGAGCAGCTGAG
CTACGTGATCAGACGACTGGTGCCCTTCACCGAGCACATGATCTCCGTGTCCGCCTTTACCATCATGGGC
GAGGGACCTCCAACAGTGCTGTCTGTGCGGACAAGACAACAGGTGCCCAGCTCCATCAAGATCATCAATT
ACAAGAACATCAGCTCCTCCAGCATCCTCCTGTACTGGGACCCACCAGAGTACCCTAATGGAAAGATCAC
CCACTACACCATCTACGCCATGGAACTGGACACCAACCGGGCCTTCCAGATCACAACAATCGACAACAGC
TTCCTGATCACCGGCCTGAAGAAGTACACCAAGTACAAGATGAGAGTGGCCGCCAGCACACACGTGGGAG
AGTCTAGCCTGAGCGAAGAGAACGACATCTTTGTGCGGACCAGCGAGGACGAGCCTGAAAGCTCTCCTCA
GGACGTGGAAGTGATCGACGTGACCGCCGATGAGATCCGGCTGAAATGGTCACCTCCTGAGAAGCCCAAT
GGCATCATTATCGCCTACGAGGTGCTGTACAAGAATATCGACACCCTGTACATGAAGAACACCTCCACCA
CCGATATCATCCTGCGGAACCTGCGGCCTCACACACTGTACAATATCAGCGTGCGGAGCTACACCAGATT
TGGCCACGGCAATCAGGTGTCCAGCCTGCTGAGCGTCAGAACCTCTGAGACAGTGCCTGATAGCGCCCCT
GAGAACATCACCTATAAGAACATCTCCAGCGGCGAGATCGAGCTGTCCTTCCTGCCACCTTCTAGCCCCA
ACGGAATCATTAAGAAGTATACCATCTACCTGAAGCGGAGCAACGGCAACGAGGAACGGACCATCAACAC
CACCAGCCTGACACAGAACATCAAGGTGCTCAAAAAGTACACGCAGTATATCATCGAAGTGTCCGCAAGC
ACCCTGAAAGGCGAGGGCGTTAGAAGCGCCCCTATCAGCATTCTGACCGAAGAGGACGCCCCTGACAGCC
CACCTCAGGATTTTTCCGTGAAGCAGCTGTCCGGCGTGACCGTGAAACTGTCTTGGCAGCCTCCTCTGGA
ACCCAACGGGATTATCCTGTACTACACCGTGTACGTGTGGAACCGCAGCAGCCTGAAAACCATCAATGTG
ACCGAGACATCCCTGGAACTGAGCGACCTGGACTACAACGTGGAATACTCCGCCTACGTGACAGCCAGCA
CAAGATTCGGAGATGGCAAGACCCGGTCCAACATCATTAGCTTTCAGACCCCTGAGGGCGCTCCCTCCGA
T
